>Addgene plasmid #154370 | pDUAL-Pnmt1-Ost4-GFP-MTalpha | addgene full sequence | sequence record 306497 | Addgene NGS Result
AACGCCAGCAACGCGGCCTTTTTACGGTTCCTGGCCTTTTGCTGGCCTTTTGCTCACATGTTCTTTCCTG
CGTTATCCCCTGATTCTGTGGATAACCGTATTACCGCCTTTGAGTGAGCTGATACCGCTCGCCGCAGCCG
AACGACCGAGCGCAGCGAGTCAGTGAGCGAGGAAGCGGAAGAGCGCCCAATACGCAAACCGCCTCTCCCC
GCGCGTTGGCCGATTCATTAATGCAGCTGGCACGACAGGTTTCCCGACTGGAAAGCGGGCAGTGAGCGCA
ACGCAATTAATGTGAGTTAGCTCACTCATTAGGCACCCCAGGCTTTACACTTTATGCTTCCGGCTCGTAT
GTTGTGTGGAATTGTGAGCGGATAACAATTTCACACAGGAAACAGCTATGACCATGATTACGCCAAGCTT
GCATGCCTGCAGGTCGATCGACTCTAGAGGATCAGAAAATTATCGCCATAAAAGACAGAATAAGTCATCA
GCGGTTGTTTCATTTCCTATATTTTTTTTTTATTTTTTTATTTTTTAATAAGGGAAAATTTAACGTCTAA
GGATACAGAAGATTGTTAGCACATTAAAGTAATAAAGGCTTAAGTAGTAAGTGCCTTAGCATGTTATTGT
ATTTCAAAGGACATAATCTAAAATAATAACAATATCATTTCTCACAAGTTATTCAATTTTCTTTTTTTTT
TCTAATAATATCAAGAATGTATTATTTGTTTGACATAAGTCAACTAATTTATTTAATATGCTGGATTAAT
CTTGCAGACATGTAAATTAACAAGTTTTAGTCAAATAACGTTGAAGTTTCAATGAACTCAAATAATTTCT
CTTTTTTTTTATATAACCATAATCTGATTTATATTTTCCGCAGGGATCAACTGAAGTTATGACATTTGGA
TTGGATCACTTATAACCTTGGTCGCCAAATAATACAAAAATCAGCGTTATAAAACAAAGAAGGTTTTTGT
TAAGAAATTAATCCTCTTTCTTGATAAGAAAGTTGAACCGAAATTGCAGATACTGATATATGAAAATAAT
ACCCACAATTTTGGGAATAGCGCAAGCCTCAATTTAAACAATAGGTGAGGACACATGATAATGACCTCAA
TGATTGTTAGAAGAAAAGAGCCTCATTACAAAATCGAAAAATGAATGGTTGGGTACAAGTTTCCAAAACA
TGGTAAAGTGGACTTTGCGTATGAGACGTAAATAGAAAAAAACACTTGTTATATGTTTTCTAGAATTATT
GTTGTCTCTTTATGGTTGGATGATGCAAAATAGTAATTTCGGTTAGTTGCTGTAAAACACCACGAGACAA
ATAGATATGGATATTTATTAAATCAGGAAAAACGTAACTCTCGGCTACTGGATGGTTCAGTCACCCAACG
ATTACTGGGGAGAGAAAACAGGGCAAAAGCAAAGCTTAAAGGAATCCGATTGTCATTCGGCAATGTGCAG
CGAAACTAAAAACCGGATAATGGACCTGTTAATCGAAACATTGAAGATATATAAAGGAAGAGGAATCCTG
GCATATCATCAATTGAATAAGTTGAATTAATTATTTCAATCTCATTCTCACTTTCTGACTTATAGTCGCT
TTGTTAAAGCTAGCGGATCCATGACAGACGTTCAACTTCAAAATATCGTTACCACCTTTGGTATCTCCAT
GATGCTCTTAATCATCCTTTACCATTACCTTTCACGTCCTCAAGCAGGATCCATGTCTAAAGGTGAAGAA
TTATTCACTGGTGTTGTCCCAATTTTGGTTGAATTAGATGGTGATGTTAATGGTCACAAATTTTCTGTCT
CCGGTGAAGGTGAAGGTGATGCTACTTACGGTAAATTGACCTTAAAATTTATTTGTACTACTGGTAAATT
GCCAGTTCCATGGCCAACCTTAGTCACTACTTTCGGTTATGGTGTTCAATGTTTTGCGAGATACCCAGAT
CATATGAAACAACATGACTTTTTCAAGTCTGCCATGCCAGAAGGTTATGTTCAAGAAAGAACTATTTTTT
TCAAAGATGACGGTAACTACAAGACCAGAGCTGAAGTCAAGTTTGAAGGTGATACCTTAGTTAATAGAAT
CGAATTAAAAGGTATTGATTTTAAAGAAGATGGTAACATTTTAGGTCACAAATTGGAATACAACTATAAC
TCTCACAATGTTTACATCATGGCTGACAAACAAAAGAATGGTATCAAAGTTAACTTCAAAATTAGACACA
ACATTGAAGATGGTTCTGTTCAATTAGCTGACCATTATCAACAAAATACTCCAATTGGTGATGGTCCAGT
CTTGTTACCAGACAACCATTACTTATCCACTCAATCTGCCTTATCCAAAGATCCAAACGAAAAGAGAGAC
CACATGGTCTTGTTAGAATTTGTTACTGCTGCTGGTATTACCCATGGTATGGATGAATTGTACAAAAGAT
CTATGGCATGCTGCGCCTGCTGTCCCGTGGGCTGCGCCGCATGTGCCGCAGGCTGTGTCTGCGCAGGCGC
CGCGGACGCGTGCGCGTGCTGTGCCAGATCTGGCGCGCCACTTCTAAATAAGCGAATTTCTTATGATTTA
TGATTTTTATTATTAAATAAGTTATAAAAAAAATAAGTGTATACAAATTTTAAAGTGACTCTTAGGTTTT
AAAACGAAAATTCTTATTCTTGAGTAACTCTTTCCTGTAGGTCAGGTTGCTTTCTCAGGTATAGTATGAG
GTCGCTCTTATTGACCACACCTCTACCGGCAGATCCGCTAGGGATAACAGGGTAATATACTAGTAAGATG
ATTCTTTTATCGTCGATAACGATGAGGATGTAGACGATTATGATGAGAGTGATTAGCTTCTAAAATTTGG
TGTTTTCAAACGCTATTTACAGTACAATCTGAAAAAATTGGATGAACATTGTAAATGGTAGGATACGAGT
TCCAATTAATGTATTTTTTAAGTATTACACTTAGCTTATTAATTTTATATATACATTCTACCTCTGTGGG
TTTAAAGACAACTCGTACACATACTCAAATTATTTATGAACATTATAATGCATATTCGTACTGTCTATTA
AACATTTTTTTGACATTAAAAATTTCGTTTACTAACGTAGAAAGCGCTGATAATTGAGGCTACTATTTTA
ATATCTAGAAACAAAGATTCATTAATTAATTAAGTAAGCTCCAGGATACTTGTATATTTCGTTAAAAAAG
CGCAATTTCAACAATTCCTATGAACATCCATGATTTCATCACAAAATCAAACATATCAGGATTTAACGTG
AATTATTTGCTTTCTTGTGATTTTCATCTGATTTCTGGTCATTTACGTTACTGTAAACAAGCTTTTTAAA
AAAAGGATTTTTTACGCAATATTATCGATATCCCAATCTGTAGTATAAAAAGTGCAACAGTGTTGAGTTT
CCCGAAACCAGGCATTTTTGCGGTAGGGTCTGAAACTTTCACGAAACCATTTCACAACAAAACTTCTTCA
ACAACATGTGTGCAAAGAAAATCGTCGTCTTACCAGGAGACCATATTGGCCCTGAAATTGTTGCTTCTGC
CTTGGAGGTTTTGAAAGTCGTTGAGAAGAAGCGACCTGAGTTAAAACTCGAGTTTGAAGAACACAAGATT
GGAGGTGCCTCTATTGATGCCTATGGAACCCCTTTGACTGACGAGACTGTGAAGGCTTGTTTGGAAGCTG
ACGGTGTTCTTTTGGGTGCCGTTGGTGGTCCTGAATGGACCAACCCCAATTGTCGTCCTGAGCAAGGTTT
ATTGAAGCTTCGTAAGAGTATGGGTGTTTGGGCCAACCTTCGACCTTGCAACTTTGCCAGCAAGTCTTTA
GTCAAGTACAGCCCTTTGAAGCCTGAAATCGTTGAAGGTGTCGATTTTTGTGTTGTACGAGAACTTACTG
GAGGTTGTTACTTTGGTGAGCGCACTGAGGACAACGGATCGGGTTATGCTATGGACACTTGGCCTTACAG
TTTGGAAGAAGTTTCTCGTATTGCTCGTTTGGCGGCCGCGGGCCCAACACCAATGTTTATAACCAAGTTT
TATCTTGTTTGTCTACATGGTATTTTACATTCATCTACATACATCTTTCATTGGCTTTGTACATAGTTAT
CATTACAAGTCTAAAAAAATTCACTCTTTTCTTATTCAATGTCAATCCAAGAGAAAAGATTGTGGTAATG
TTGTAGGAGCATGTTTAATAAATTACTATAGCAAATTACTTTTTATTCCCAAGGTGTTTATCTATAATAG
TTAATATTTTAGTCGCTACATAAAATTTTACCAAAGAGTACTTGTATACTAATTCTAAATGCCTTCTGAC
ATAAAACGCCTAGGAAAACAAACGCAAACAAGGCATCGACTTTTTCAATAACCAACCAAAAAAATTTTAC
ATTAGTCTTTTTTTAATGCTGAGAAAGTCTTTGCTGATATGCCTTCCAACCAGCTTCTCTATATCTCTTG
GCTTCGACAACAGGATTACGACCAGCTCCATAGACTCCACGACCAACAATGATGATGTCGCTACCGCAGT
TTACAATCACTTCTTCAGGAGTACGATATTGCTGTCCCAGCCCGTCTCCTTTAACATCCAAGCCGATACC
AGGGGACATAGTTATGTAGTCGCTTTGAAGGTTAGGAAATCGACGACCAGCTATAAAGCCAAAGCAAAAA
TCGGTATGCTTCTCAAACCATTCTAAGGTTTTCTCTGTGTAGGAACCAGTAGCCAAAGAGCCTTTGGAAG
ACATTTCAGCCAAAAGCAAGAGACCACGTCCCAAAGGTAAACCAACTTCTTTGAGGCCTTGTATAATACC
CTCGCCTGGCACTGTATGGCAATTTGTGATATGAGCCCAAGAAGCAATTTTGTACACACCAGATGCATAT
TGTAGCTTGACGGTATTTCCAATGTCTGCGAATTTGCGATCCTCAAAGATAAGAAAACGATGCTTTTTAC
CTAAGGCCACCAGTTTTTCTACCATATCCTGGTCGAAATCCTCGACAACGTCAATATGTGTCTTGATAAC
ACAGACATAGGGTCCAATTTTATCTACCAATTCTAAGATTTCGGATTTCTTCGTCAAATCGACCGCGACT
GACAAGTTGCTTTGCTTTTCTTCCATCAAAGCCAACAATTCCTTGGCAATGGGATTTTTCATCCCCTCAG
CTCTAGCTGAATAGCTTTGAAATACTCTAGCATCCATAACTTTGCTTTTAAACCTTTAATTTCGATCCAA
GCAAAAAAGAGGTTCTTGGTAGGACAATACGGTAAGAAAACACGACATGTGCAGAGATGCCGACGAAGCA
TAGTTAAACTGGGATGGTAAAATCAATTAAGAATTTATAAAGACAAAATTGTATAAGTCTCTAAAACATC
TTAATTATACCTCACAGAACTATCTAAAATATATTCACAAAGTGCAAACATTATCATGAAAAAGAACCAT
TTTAATTTAAAGCAAGGGCATTAAGGCTTATTTACAGAATTTCTTACTTTTGTAAAGATTATAAGGCTGA
TTATCTTTTTCACCATGCCAAAAATTACACAAGATAGAATGGATGTTTGAAATTAAACGTGAGTATACAA
ACAAATACACTAGGTAAATCGAAACATTTTTTTCTCCATTAAGTAACAAATTCCTATTTAGAGAAAGAAT
GCTGAGTAGATTAAATAATCTATACAAACTTTTTTAACACAAATGCATACATATAGCCAGTGGGATTTGT
AGCTAAGCTTGCGAATTCGAGTCTAACTCCTTAACCACTCGGACATAGTGACTTATCTGACACTCATTGT
AAATTAATATATATATAGGCATTTTGTTTAGTTAAAGGTACTTAAGTAATTAGTATAAACGAACCAATTT
TATAATCAGGAAGTTAAGTGAATGGTAGCACATGTCGTAAAAATTGTGAATTTTTATTGAATAATATTTT
AAATACAAGCCTTTCTAGACTAGGTATACTCATAAACATATATGAGCAAAAGGATAGAGGAGATTACATT
GCATCTTCTACAAATTTATTTATTGCCCTTTACTGAAAAATTAAATAATGAGTACTAAATGATAAAAAGC
GCTCAGTACAAGAAAGATTGCAAAAATATTGCATTCTTCATGAATTAAAGTTGCATATAAGGCATATTGA
AAGTAATAGTACTAAAACAGCAGTTAGCGAAAATTAATAGAATTATATTCGCAAGACAATTGTGACATTA
AATTAAAAAATTGTAGAATTTTTACTATCCTCTTTAACGCCATGAGCCTTTATAAAAAGGTTAAATTAGT
TTTAACATTCTTTTTTTGAGTAAGAGTTTACAATTTATCAAAACCTGTGTTATTATATTCATTAGTTTCA
ATTTATTAGCATCTAGAGAAAAATCAATTGGCAGTTACATTGTTGGAATTTATGAAGAAAAAGAATCTAC
AACGGAGAATAAGTTGCTGATCGCTTTCCCTAAAATTGTATATTTTGCTGAGCTTATTTTGACATTTCGT
TGAAGTTTTCTCTAATTCGCATTCATTTTAAGTAAAACAATGAGAAATAAAATTACAAAAAATACAAATT
AAAATACAATTTTTAGCTATAATTATAGACGATGCCCTTGTATCCCATTCTGTCTCGCTTGCCCCTACTT
TTTATCTTTTATATACCATAATGAACGCTGCCGCTACTAACCATACCCCGATTTTACATTTCGGACTCCC
AAGGACGTACAAAATAGAAAACTATAGAAAAAAATAATCAGAAAATAGCATGTCATCTCTTTGTAAAACG
CGTTTGCAAGAAGAAAGGAAACAATGGAGAAGAGATCATCCATTTGTATGTAAATTTTAGTAAACTTGAA
GAAATCACTAACAACTTCTCTTACTTAGGGATTCTATGCAAAACCTTGTAAATCATCTGATGGAGGACTC
GATTTAATGAATTGGAAGGTTGGGCCCGCGGCCGCTTAGCTGAAACTTCCAACCCTCCTGCTCCCGTCAC
ATTACTCGACAAAGCTAATGTTTTGGCAACTTCTCGTCTTTGGCGCAAGACTGTAGCTAAGATTTTTAAG
GAGGAATATCCTCACCTTACCTTAAAAAACCAGCTCATTGACTCCGCAGCCATGCTTTTGGTCAAGAGCC
CTCGTACACTTAACGGTGTTGTTTTGACTGACAACTTGTTTGGTGACATTATTTCAGATGAGGCTTCTGT
CATTCCTGGTAGCTTGGGCCTTTTGCCTTCTGCCTCCCTTTCCGGTGTGGTAGGAAAATCAGAAGAAAAG
GTTCATTGTTTGGTTGAGCCCATTCACGGTAGCGCTCCCGAGCTCGAATTCACTGGCCGTCGTTTTACAA
CGTCGTGACTGGGAAAACCCTGGCGTTACCCAACTTAATCGCCTTGCAGCACATCCCCCTTTCGCCAGCT
GGCGTAATAGCGAAGAGGCCCGCACCGATCGCCCTTCCCAACAGTTGCGCAGCCTGAATGGCGAATGGCG
CCTGATGCGGTATTTTCTCCTTACGCATCTGTGCGGTATTTCACACCGCATA
[95 nt withheld, positions 7543-7637]
T
[46 nt withheld, positions 7639-7684]
C
[141 nt withheld, positions 7686-7826]
CCTTTGACGTTGGAGTCCACGTTCTTT
[37 nt withheld, positions 7854-7890]
ACTCTATCTCGGGCTATTCTTTTGATTTATAAGGGATTTTGCCGATTTCGGTCTATTGGTTAAAAAATGA
GCTGATTTAACAAAAATTTAACGCGAATTTTAACAAAATATTAACGTTTACAATTTTATGGTGCACTCTC
AGTACAATCTGCTCTGATGCCGCATAGTTAAGCCAGCCCCGACACCCGCCAACACCCGCTGACGCGCCCT
GACGGGCTTGTCTGCTCCCGGCATCCGCTTACAGACAAGCTGTGACCGTCTCCGGGAGCTGCATGTGTCA
GAGGTTTTCACCGTCATCACCGAAACGCGCGAGACGAAAGGGCCTCGTGATACGCCTATTTTTATAGGTT
AATGTCATGATAATAATGGTTTCTTAGACGTCAGGTGGCACTTTTCGGGGAAATGTGCGCGGAACCCCTA
TTTGTTTATTTTTCTAAATACATTCAAATATGTATCCGCTCATGAGACAATAACCCTGATAAATGCTTCA
ATAATATTGAAAAAGGAAGAGTATGAGTATTCAACATTTCCGTGTCGCCCTTATTCCCTTTTTTGCGGCA
TTTTGCCTTCCTGTTTTTGCTCACCCAGAAACGCTGGTGAAAGTAAAAGATGCTGAAGATCAGTTGGGTG
CACGAGTGGGTTACATCGAACTGGATCTCAACAGCGGTAAGATCCTTGAGAGTTTTCGCCCCGAAGAACG
TTTTCCAATGATGAGCACTTTTAAAGTTCTGCTATGTGGCGCGGTATTATCCCGTATTGACGCCGGGCAA
GAGCAACTCGGTCGCCGCATACACTATTCTCAGAATGACTTGGTTGAGTACTCACCAGTCACAGAAAAGC
ATCTTACGGATGGCATGACAGTAAGAGAATTATGCAGTGCTGCCATAACCATGAGTGATAACACTGCGGC
CAACTTACTTCTGACAACGATCGGAGGACCGAAGGAGCTAACCGCTTTTTTGCACAACATGGGGGATCAT
GTAACTCGCCTTGATCGTTGGGAACCGGAGCTGAATGAAGCCATACCAAACGACGAGCGTGACACCACGA
TGCCTGTAGCAATGGCAACAACGTTGCGCAAACTATTAACTGGCGAACTACTTACTCTAGCTTCCCGGCA
ACAATTAATAGACTGGATGGAGGCGGATAAAGTTGCAGGACCACTTCTGCGCTCGGCCCTTCCGGCTGGC
TGGTTTATTGCTGATAAATCTGGAGCCGGTGAGCGTGGGTCTCGCGGTATCATTGCAGCACTGGGGCCAG
ATGGTAAGCCCTCCCGTATCGTAGTTATCTACACGACGGGGAGTCAGGCAACTATGGATGAACGAAATAG
ACAGATCGCTGAGATAGGTGCCTCACTGATTAAGCATTGGTAACTGTCAGACCAAGTTTACTCATATATA
CTTTAGATTGATTTAAAACTTCATTTTTAATTTAAAAGGATCTAGGTGAAGATCCTTTTTGATAATCTCA
TGACCAAAATCCCTTAACGTGAGTTTTCGTTCCACTGAGCGTCAGACCCCGTAGAAAAGATCAAAGGATC
TTCTTGAGATCCTTTTTTTCTGCGCGTAATCTGCTGCTTGCAAACAAAAAAACCACCGCTACCAGCGGTG
GTTTGTTTGCCGGATCAAGAGCTACCAACTCTTTTTCCGAAGGTAACTGGCTTCAGCAGAGCGCAGATAC
CAAATACTGTTCTTCTAGTGTAGCCGTAGTTAGGCCACCACTTCAAGAACTCTGTAGCACCGCCTACATA
CCTCGCTCTGCTAATCCTGTTACCAGTGGCTGCTGCCAGTGGCGATAAGTCGTGTCTTACCGGGTTGGAC
TCAAGACGATAGTTACCGGATAAGGCGCAGCGGTCGGGCTGAACGGGGGGTTCGTGCACACAGCCCAGCT
TGGAGCGAACGACCTACACCGAACTGAGATACCTACAGCGTGAGCTATGAGAAAGCGCCACGCTTCCCGA
AGGGAGAAAGGCGGACAGGTATCCGGTAAGCGGCAGGGTCGGAACAGGAGAGCGCACGAGGGAGCTTCCA
GGGGGAAACGCCTGGTATCTTTATAGTCCTGTCGGGTTTCGCCACCTCTGACTTGAGCGTCGATTTTTGT
GATGCTCGTCAGGGGGGCGGAGCCTATGGAAA
Features (pLannotate 1.2.2; 23 found; start..end, strand, type, name):
     48..181     +  rep_origin     RSF ori (fragment): Plasmids containing the RSF 1030 origin of replication can be propagated in E. coli cells that contain additional plasmids with compatible origins.
    183..275     +  CDS            lacI (fragment): lac repressor; lacI; The lac repressor binds to the lac operator to inhibit transcription in E. coli. This inhibition can be relieved by adding lactose or isopropyl-β-D-thiogalactopyranoside (IPTG).
    288..309     +  protein_bind   CAP binding site: CAP binding activates transcription in the presence of cAMP. E. coli catabolite activator protein
    324..354     +  promoter       lac promoter: promoter for the E. coli lac operon
    362..378     +  protein_bind   lac operator: The lac repressor binds to the lac operator to inhibit transcription in E. coli. This inhibition can be relieved by adding lactose or isopropyl-β-D-thiogalactopyranoside (IPTG). lac repressor encoded by lacI
    415..437     -  misc_feature   MCS (fragment): pUC18/19 multiple cloning site
    463..1618    +  promoter       nmt1 promoter: wild-type nmt1 promoter from Schizosaccharomyces pombe, conferring strong thiamine-repressible expression
   1631..1726    +  CDS            ost4: OST4_SCHPO - Protein inferred from homology: Swiss-Prot protein existence level 3. Subunit of the oligosaccharyl transferase (OST) complex that catalyzes the initial transfer of a defined glycan (Glc(3)Man(9)GlcNAc(2) in eukaryotes) from the lipid carrier dolichol- pyrophosphate to an asparagine residue within an Asn-X-Ser/Thr consensus motif in nascent polypeptide chains, the first step in protein N-glycosylation. N-glycosylation occurs cotranslationally and the complex associates with the Sec61 complex at the channel-forming translocon complex that mediates protein translocation across the e
   1733..2446    +  CDS            GFPmut3: GFPmut3 is a basic (constitutively fluorescent) green fluorescent protein published in 1996, derived from Aequorea victoria. It is reported to be a very rapidly-maturing weak dimer.
   2572..2759    +  terminator     ADH1 terminator: S. cerevisiae ADH1; transcription terminator for the S. cerevisiae alcohol dehydrogenase 1 (ADH1) gene
   3506..4027    +  CDS            leu1 (fragment): LEU3_SCHPO - Experimental evidence at protein level: Swiss-Prot protein existence level 1. Catalyzes the oxidation of 3-carboxy-2-hydroxy-4- methylpentanoate (3-isopropylmalate) to 3-carboxy-4-methyl-2- oxopentanoate. The product decarboxylates to 4-methyl-2 oxopentanoate. From Schizosaccharomyces pombe (strain 972 / ATCC 24843) (Fission yeast).
   4423..5217    -  CDS            S. pombe ura4: orotidine 5'-phosphate decarboxylase, required for uracil biosynthesis; Schizosaccharomyces pombe ura4
   5826..6609    -  rep_origin     ars1: Schizosaccharomyces pombe autonomously replicating sequence ars1
   6770..6835    +  CDS            hus5 (fragment): UBC9_SCHPO - Also known as ubc9. Experimental evidence at protein level: Swiss-Prot protein existence level 1. Catalyzes the covalent attachment of ubiquitin-like protein SUMO/Smt3 to other proteins. Required for efficient recovery from DNA damage or S-phase arrest and normal mitosis. This may be as part of a checkpoint independent recovery process. From Schizosaccharomyces pombe (strain 972 / ATCC 24843) (Fission yeast).
   6927..7325    +  CDS            leu1 (fragment): LEU3_SCHPO - Experimental evidence at protein level: Swiss-Prot protein existence level 1. Catalyzes the oxidation of 3-carboxy-2-hydroxy-4- methylpentanoate (3-isopropylmalate) to 3-carboxy-4-methyl-2- oxopentanoate. The product decarboxylates to 4-methyl-2 oxopentanoate. From Schizosaccharomyces pombe (strain 972 / ATCC 24843) (Fission yeast).
   7328..7485    +  CDS            lacZα (fragment): LacZα fragment of β-galactosidase; lacZ fragment
   7491..7542    -  misc_feature   bom (fragment): basis of mobility region from pBR322
   7561..8016    +  rep_origin     f1 ori (sequence partly withheld): f1 bacteriophage origin of replication; arrow indicates direction of (+) strand synthesis
   8017..8066    -  misc_feature   bom (fragment): basis of mobility region from pBR322
   8168..8203    -  CDS            rop (fragment): Rop protein, which maintains plasmids at low copy number; rop
   8298..8402    +  promoter       AmpR promoter: bla
   8403..9263    +  CDS            AmpR: β-lactamase; bla; confers resistance to ampicillin, carbenicillin, and related antibiotics
   9434..10022   +  rep_origin     ori: high-copy-number ColE1/pMB1/pBR322/pUC origin of replication
