[The description below was written by a language model from this plasmid's Addgene catalogue record and pLannotate feature annotations shown in this document.]
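Description:
pDUAL-Pnmt1-Ost4-GFP-MTalpha is a fission yeast expression plasmid of about 10 kb built on the pDUAL-Pnmt1-GFP backbone. In E. coli it is maintained as a high-copy plasmid through a ColE1/pUC-type origin and selected with ampicillin via the β-lactamase gene. An f1 phage origin and remnants of a pUC-style lac promoter/lacZα region are also present. For Schizosaccharomyces pombe, the backbone carries the ars1 autonomously replicating sequence and a ura4 marker, flanked by two separate fragments of the leu1 gene. This layout fits the dual-use design implied by the pDUAL name: the plasmid can replicate episomally under uracil selection. Alternatively, the split leu1 fragments could direct integration at the chromosomal leu1 locus, although the record does not describe that procedure.

The payload is the S. pombe ost4 coding sequence, which encodes a very small subunit of the oligosaccharyltransferase complex that carries out N-glycosylation at the endoplasmic reticulum translocon. It is driven by the wild-type nmt1 promoter, which gives strong, thiamine-repressible expression, and is followed directly by GFPmut3 and then the S. cerevisiae ADH1 terminator. The name indicates an additional C-terminal MTalpha tag. The feature table does not annotate it, but an unannotated gap between the end of GFP and the terminator could accommodate it. The associated publication concerns genetically encoded tags for synthesising EM-visible gold nanoparticles in cells. The construct therefore appears intended to express a fluorescent, tag-bearing Ost4 fusion so that this ER membrane protein can be localised by both fluorescence and electron microscopy.
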