Addgene plasmid #154370: pDUAL-Pnmt1-Ost4-GFP-MTalpha
Purpose: Yeast expression of Ost4
Depositing lab: Wanzhong He. Depositing organization: National Institute of Biological Sciences, Beijing. Publication: Genetically encoded tags for direct synthesis of EM-visible gold nanoparticles in cells. Jiang Z, Jin X, Li Y, Liu S, Liu XM, Wang YY, Zhao P, Cai X, Liu Y, Tang Y, Sun X, Liu Y, Hu Y, Li M, Cai G, Qi X, Chen S, Du LL, He W. Nat Methods. 2020 Sep;17(9):937-946. doi: 10.1038/s41592-020-0911-z. Epub 2020 Aug 10. PubMed 32778831.
Backbone
  Vector backbone: pDUAL-Pnmt1-GFP
  Vector type: Yeast Expression
Growth in bacteria
  Bacterial resistance: Ampicillin, 100 μg/mL
  Growth temperature: 37°C
  Growth strain: DH5alpha
  Copy number: High Copy
Gene/Insert
  Gene/Insert name: Ost4
  Species: S. pombe (fission yeast)
  Entrez Gene: ost4 (a.k.a. SPAC7D4.15c)
  Cloning method: Restriction Enzyme; 5′ cloning site Unknown (unknown if destroyed)
Terms and licenses: Academic/Nonprofit Terms; Industry Terms: Not Available to Industry
How to cite: pDUAL-Pnmt1-Ost4-GFP-MTalpha was a gift from Wanzhong He (Addgene plasmid # 154370 ; http://n2t.net/addgene:154370 ; RRID:Addgene_154370)
