>Addgene plasmid #154370 | pDUAL-Pnmt1-Ost4-GFP-MTalpha | depositor partial sequence | sequence record 298721 | Ost4
ATGACAGACGTTCAACTTCAAAATATCGTTACCACCTTTGGTATCTCCATGATGCTCTTAATCATCCTTT
ACCATTACCTTTCACGTCCTCAAGCA
